>Addgene plasmid #13688 | cmv 16 E7 del PTLHE | addgene partial sequence | sequence record 95102 | Bglob-intron-F 5'-ctggtcatcatcctgccttt-3'
CACTGTTTGAGATGAGGATAAAATACTCTGAGTCCAAACCGGGCCCCTCTGCTAACCATGTTCATGCCTT
CTTCTCTTTCCTACAGCTCCTGGGCAACGTGCTGGTTGTTGTGCTGTCTCATCATTTTGGCAAAGAATTC
CTCGACGGATCCATGCATGGAGATACATATATGTTAGATTTGCAACCAGAGACAACAGATCTCTACTGTT
ATGAGCAATTAAATGACAGCTCAGAGGAGGAGGATGAAATAGATGGTCCGGCCGGACAAGCAGAACCGGA
CAGAGCCCATTACAATATTGTAACCTTTTGTTGCAAGTGTGACTCTACGCTTCGGTTGTGCGTACAAAGC
ACACACGTAGACATTCGTACTTTGGAAGACCTGTTAATGGGCACACTAGGAATTGTGTGCCCCATCTGTT
CTCAGAAACCATAATCTACCATGGCGGATCCGTCGAGGAATTCACTCCTCAGGTGCAGGCTGCCTATCAG
AAGGTGGTGGCTGGTGTGGCCAATGCCCTGGCTCACAAATACCACTGAGATCTTTTTCCCTCTGCCAAAA
ATTATGGGGACATCATGAAGCCCCTTGAGCATCTGACTTCTGGCTAATAAAGGAAATTTATTTTCATTGC
AATAGTGTGTTGGAATTTTTTGTGTCTCTCACTCGGAAGGACATATGGGAGGGCAAATCATTTAAAACAT
CAGAATGAGTATTTGGTTTAGAGTTTGGCAACATATGCCCATATGCTGGCTGCCATGAACAAAGGTTGGC
TATAAAGAGGTCATCAGTATATGAAACAGCCCCCTGCTGTCCATTCCTTATTCCATAGAAAAGCCTTGAC
TTGAGGTTAGATTTTTTTTATATTTTGTTTTG
