[The description below was written by a language model from this plasmid's Addgene catalogue record.]
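Description:
cmv 16 E7 del PTLHE is a mammalian expression plasmid built on the pCMV bam neo backbone (about 6.55 kb without insert). It carries a deletion mutant of the human papillomavirus type 16 E7 oncoprotein. It is propagated in E. coli as a high-copy plasmid under ampicillin selection, and it also carries a neomycin resistance marker, so stably transfected mammalian cells can be selected with G418. No feature table accompanies the record, so the promoter is not stated explicitly. The plasmid and backbone names indicate CMV-driven expression. The listed sequencing primers, which anneal in a beta-globin intron and a beta-globin polyadenylation region, suggest that the cloning site lies between these two elements, which would provide splicing and 3′ end processing signals for the transcript.

The insert is roughly 300 bp and was cloned into a BamHI site that is retained at both ends, so insertion was non-directional. It encodes HPV16 E7 lacking amino acids 6–10, the residues PTLHE near the N-terminus of the protein. The catalogue lists the species as human, but the gene is viral in origin. No epitope tag or reporter is recorded.

The associated publication examines how E7 destabilises the retinoblastoma tumour suppressor, and reports that this activity is important for functional inactivation of pRB and is separable from proteasomal degradation of E7 itself. In that context, the construct is suited to transient or stable expression of the mutant in cultured mammalian cells, alongside wild-type E7, to test how this N-terminal segment contributes to E7 function. The record does not state the mutant's specific phenotype.
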