Addgene plasmid #13688: cmv 16 E7 del PTLHE
Depositing lab: Karl Munger. Depositing organization: Harvard Medical School. Publication: Degradation of the retinoblastoma tumor suppressor by the human papillomavirus type 16 E7 oncoprotein is important for functional inactivation and is separable from proteasomal degradation of E7. Gonzalez SL, Stremlau M, He X, Basile JR, Munger K. J Virol. 2001 Aug . 75(16):7583-91. 10.1128/JVI.75.16.7583-7591.2001 PubMed 11462030.
Backbone
  Vector backbone: pCMV bam neo
  Backbone size w/o insert (bp): 6550
  Vector type: Mammalian Expression
  Selectable markers: Neomycin (select with G418)
Growth in bacteria
  Bacterial resistance: Ampicillin, 100 μg/mL
  Growth temperature: 37°C
  Growth strain: DH5alpha
  Copy number: High Copy
Gene/Insert
  Gene/Insert name: HPV 16 E7 del PTLHE (alt names: HPV 16 E7 del 6-10; HPV 16 E7)
  Species: H. sapiens (human)
  Insert size (bp): 300
  Mutation: del aa 6-10
  GenBank ID: AY089955
  Entrez Gene: E7 (a.k.a. HpV16gp2)
  Cloning method: Restriction Enzyme; 5′ cloning site BamH1 (not destroyed); 3′ cloning site BamH1 (not destroyed)
  Sequencing primers: 5′ B glob intron-F; 3′ B glob-pA-R
Terms and licenses: Academic/Nonprofit Terms; Industry Terms: Not Available to Industry
How to cite: cmv 16 E7 del PTLHE was a gift from Karl Munger (Addgene plasmid # 13688 ; http://n2t.net/addgene:13688 ; RRID:Addgene_13688)
